Addgene plasmid #113965: PB-iRFP-STOP-ReNL
Purpose: Piggybac transposon plasmid CRISPR gene deletion activatable fluorescence. Constitutive iRFP670 under EF1A promoter, CMV promoter with two SV40 polyA followed by red-enhanced nanolantern (ReNL)
Depositing lab: Jordan Green. Depositing organization: Johns Hopkins University and School of Medicine. Publication: Carboxylated branched poly(beta-amino ester) nanoparticles enable robust cytosolic protein delivery and CRISPR-Cas9 gene editing. Rui Y, Wilson DR, Choi J, Varanasi M, Sanders K, Karlsson J, Lim M, Green JJ. Sci Adv. 2019 Dec 6;5(12):eaay3255. doi: 10.1126/sciadv.aay3255. eCollection 2019 Dec. PubMed 31840076.
Backbone
  Vector backbone: pBR322
  Modifications to backbone: Piggybac inserts
  Vector type: Mammalian Expression ; Piggybac transposon
Growth in bacteria
  Bacterial resistance: Ampicillin, 100 μg/mL
  Growth temperature: 37°C
  Growth strain: DH5alpha
  Copy number: High Copy
Gene/Insert 1
  Gene/Insert name: iRFP670
  Species: H. sapiens (human), M. musculus (mouse), Synthetic
  Insert size (bp): 950
  GenBank ID: KC991142
  Promoter: EF1A
  Cloning method: Gibson Cloning
  Sequencing primers: 5′ CCTTCCTTGACCCTGGAAGG; 3′ ATTAAGGGATCTGTAGGGCG
Gene/Insert 2
  Gene/Insert name: ReNL (alt name: Red enhanced nanolantern)
  Species: H. sapiens (human), M. musculus (mouse), Synthetic
  Insert size (bp): 1908
  GenBank ID: LC128718
  Promoter: CMV - SV40-PolyA - SV40-PolyA
  Cloning method: Restriction Enzyme; 5′ cloning site EcoRI (not destroyed); 3′ cloning site NotI (not destroyed)
  Sequencing primers: 5′ AATTCATGGTGAGCAAGGGC; 3′ CCTGTGTGAAATTGTTATCCGCT
Resource information
  A portion of this plasmid was derived from a plasmid made by: pNLS-iRFP670 was a gift from Vladislav Verkhusha (Addgene plasmid # 45466) ReNL/pcDNA3 was a gift from Takeharu Nagai (Addgene plasmid # 85203)
Terms and licenses: Academic/Nonprofit Terms; Industry Terms: Not Available to Industry
Depositor comments: Piggybac transposon plasmid for stable expression of iRFP670 (far red fluorescent protein) for FACS sorting with CRISPR/Cas9 mediated fluorescence/luminescence reporter of ReNL following elimination of SV40 polyA sequences by gene editing deletion.
How to cite: PB-iRFP-STOP-ReNL was a gift from Jordan Green (Addgene plasmid # 113965 ; http://n2t.net/addgene:113965 ; RRID:Addgene_113965)
