[The description below was written by a language model from this plasmid's Addgene catalogue record and pLannotate feature annotations shown in this document.]
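Description:
PB-iRFP-STOP-ReNL is a piggyBac transposon plasmid for mammalian expression, built on a pBR322-derived backbone and propagated in E. coli at high copy through a ColE1/pUC-type origin with ampicillin selection (AmpR). It is designed for stable genomic integration of a two-cassette reporter that switches on when CRISPR/Cas9 deletes a defined DNA segment. The feature annotation does not label the piggyBac terminal repeats, although the record describes them as the backbone modification.

In the depositor's 8.8 kb sequence, the first cassette uses an EF-1α core promoter with an HTLV-1 5' LTR fragment to drive constitutive iRFP670, a near-infrared fluorescent protein, terminated by a bGH poly(A) signal. This marker allows cells carrying the transposon to be sorted by FACS. The second cassette has the CMV enhancer/promoter followed by two tandem SV40 poly(A) signals that act as a transcriptional stop, then ReNL (red enhanced nanolantern), annotated as a tdTomato–NanoLuc fusion, with a rabbit β-globin poly(A) signal. While the stop is intact, transcripts terminate before ReNL. Cas9-mediated excision of the poly(A) block places ReNL under CMV control, giving both fluorescence and luminescence as a gain-of-signal readout of editing. The stop element is also flanked by loxP sites, with a third loxP upstream of the EF-1α promoter, though the record does not describe a Cre-based use. The associated publication concerns nanoparticle delivery of proteins and Cas9.

The repository's own sequencing result differs markedly. It is only 4.8 kb and annotates EGFP behind a minimal CMV promoter and the HTLV LTR fragment, with no iRFP670, stop cassette or ReNL, so it does not match the depositor's map.
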