Features (pLannotate 1.2.2; 28 found; start..end, strand, type, name):
    415..448     -  protein_bind   loxP: Cre-mediated recombination occurs in the 8-bp core sequence (GCATACAT). Cre recombinase
    507..718     +  promoter       EF-1α core promoter: core promoter for human elongation factor EF-1α
    731..999     +  LTR            5' LTR (truncated): truncated 5' long terminal repeat (LTR) from human T-cell leukemia virus (HTLV) type 1
   1125..2060    +  CDS            iRFP670: near-infrared fluorescent protein with an emission peak at 670 nm, engineered from a bacterial phytochrome (Shcherbakova and Verkhusha, 2013) derived from Rhodopseudomonas palustris RpBphP6
   2086..2197    +  polyA_signal   bGH poly(A) signal: bovine growth hormone polyadenylation signal
   2361..2664    +  enhancer       CMV enhancer: human cytomegalovirus immediate early enhancer
   2665..2868    +  promoter       CMV promoter: human cytomegalovirus (CMV) immediate early promoter
   2890..2923    -  protein_bind   loxP: Cre-mediated recombination occurs in the 8-bp core sequence (GCATACAT). Cre recombinase
   2984..3067    +  CDS            large T antigen (fragment): large T antigen from SV40 (simian virus 40)
   3090..3224    +  polyA_signal   SV40 poly(A) signal: SV40 polyadenylation signal
   3238..3321    +  CDS            large T antigen (fragment): large T antigen from SV40 (simian virus 40)
   3344..3478    +  polyA_signal   SV40 poly(A) signal: SV40 polyadenylation signal
   3507..3540    -  protein_bind   loxP: Cre-mediated recombination occurs in the 8-bp core sequence (GCATACAT). Cre recombinase
   3559..4959    +  CDS            tdTomato: tdTomato is a basic (constitutively fluorescent) orange fluorescent protein published in 2004, derived from Discosoma sp.. It is reported to be a somewhat slowly-maturing tandem dimer with low acid sensitivity.
   4966..5466    +  CDS            Nluc: NanoLuc® luciferase human codon-optimized
   5475..5546    +  CDS            HBB (fragment): HBB_PONPY - Experimental evidence at transcript level: Swiss-Prot protein existence level 2. Involved in oxygen transport from the lung to the various peripheral tissues. From Pongo pygmaeus (Bornean orangutan).
   5617..5672    +  polyA_signal   β-globin poly(A) signal: rabbit β-globin polyadenylation signal (Gil and Proudfoot, 1987)
   6421..6437    -  protein_bind   lac operator: The lac repressor binds to the lac operator to inhibit transcription in E. coli. This inhibition can be relieved by adding lactose or isopropyl-β-D-thiogalactopyranoside (IPTG). lac repressor encoded by lacI
   6445..6475    -  promoter       lac promoter: promoter for the E. coli lac operon
   6490..6511    -  protein_bind   CAP binding site: CAP binding activates transcription in the presence of cAMP. E. coli catabolite activator protein
   6524..6563    -  CDS            lacI (fragment): lac repressor; lacI; The lac repressor binds to the lac operator to inhibit transcription in E. coli. This inhibition can be relieved by adding lactose or isopropyl-β-D-thiogalactopyranoside (IPTG).
   6570..6592    +  promoter       SV40 promoter (fragment): SV40 enhancer and early promoter
   6616..6751    +  rep_origin     SV40 ori: SV40 origin of replication
   6771..6905    +  polyA_signal   SV40 poly(A) signal: SV40 polyadenylation signal
   6907..6961    -  CDS            lacI (fragment): lac repressor; lacI; The lac repressor binds to the lac operator to inhibit transcription in E. coli. This inhibition can be relieved by adding lactose or isopropyl-β-D-thiogalactopyranoside (IPTG).
   7144..7732    -  rep_origin     ori: high-copy-number ColE1/pMB1/pBR322/pUC origin of replication
   7903..8763    -  CDS            AmpR: β-lactamase; bla; confers resistance to ampicillin, carbenicillin, and related antibiotics
   8764..19      -  promoter       AmpR promoter (across the origin): bla
>Addgene plasmid #113965 | PB-iRFP-STOP-ReNL | depositor full sequence | sequence record 215173 | PB-iRFP-STOP-ReNL sequence 8849 bps
AACAAATAGGGGTTCCGCGCACATTTCCCCGAAAAGTGCCACCTGGTCGACTTAACCCTAGAAAGATAAT
CATATTGTGACGTACGTTAAAGATAATCATGCGTAAAATTGACGCATGTGTTTTATCGATCTGTATATCG
AGGTTTATTTATTAATTTGAATAGATATTAAGTTTTATTATATTTACACTTACATACTAATAATAAATTC
AACAAACAATTTATTTATGTTTATTTATTTATTAAAAAAAAACAAAAACTCAAAATTTCTTCTATAAAGT
AACAAAACTTTTAAACATTCTCTCTTTTACAAAAATAAACTTATTTTGTACTTTAAAAACAGTCATGTTG
TATTATAAAATAAGTAATTAGCTTAACTTATACATAATAGAAACAAATTATACTTATTAATCGCATAACT
TCGTATAATGTATGCTATACGAAGTTATGCGCAGTAGTCCAACTAGTCTCGTGCAAGGATCTGCGATCGC
TCCGGTGCCCGTCAGTGGGCAGAGCGCACATCGCCCACAGTCCCCGAGAAGTTGGGGGGAGGGGTCGGCA
ATTGAACGGGTGCCTAGAGAAGGTGGCGCGGGGTAAACTGGGAAAGTGATGTCGTGTACTGGCTCCGCCT
TTTTCCCGAGGGTGGGGGAGAACCGTATATAAGTGCAGTAGTCGCCGTGAACGTTCTTTTTCGCAACGGG
TTTGCCGCCAGAACACAGCTGAAGCTTCGAGGGGCTCGCATCTCTCCTTCACGCGCCCGCCGCCCTACCT
GAGGCCGCCATCCACGCCGGTTGAGTCGCGTTCTGCCGCCTCCCGCCTGTGGTGCCTCCTGAACTGCGTC
CGCCGTCTAGGTAAGTTTAAAGCTCAGGTCGAGACCGGGCCTTTGTCCGGCGCTCCCTTGGAGCCTACCT
AGACTCAGCCGGCTCTCCACGCTTTGCCTGACCCTGCTTGCTCAACTCTACGTCTTTGTTTCGTTTTCTG
TTCTGCGCCGTTACAGATCCAAGCTGTGACCGGCGCCTACCTCCTTCCCCTCCGGCCGCAAGTGAAAACA
TCCCTATGGCTCCAAAGAAGAAGCGTAAGGTACGGTACCCAGCTTTCTACAAAGTGGCCACCCCGGTCGC
CACCATGGCGCGTAAGGTCGATCTCACCTCCTGCGATCGCGAGCCGATCCACATCCCCGGCAGCATTCAG
CCGTGCGGCTGCCTGCTAGCCTGCGACGCGCAGGCGGTGCGGATCACGCGCATTACGGAAAATGCCGGCG
CGTTCTTTGGACGCGAAACTCCGCGGGTCGGTGAGCTACTCGCCGATTACTTCGGCGAGACCGAAGCCCA
TGCGCTGCGCAACGCACTGGCGCAGTCCTCCGATCCAAAGCGACCGGCGCTGATCTTCGGTTGGCGCGAC
GGCCTGACCGGCCGCACCTTCGACATCTCACTGCATCGCCATGACGGTACATCGATCATCGAGTTCGAGC
CTGCGGCGGCCGAACAGGCCGACAATCCGCTGCGGCTGACGCGGCAGATCATCGCGCGCACCAAAGAACT
GAAGTCGCTCGAAGAGATGGCCGCACGGGTGCCGCGCTATCTGCAGGCGATGCTCGGCTATCACCGCGTG
ATGTTGTACCGCTTCGCGGACGACGGCTCCGGGATGGTGATCGGCGAGGCGAAGCGCAGCGACCTCGAGA
GCTTTCTCGGTCAGCACTTTCCGGCGTCGCTGGTCCCGCAGCAGGCGCGGCTACTGTACTTGAAGAACGC
GATCCGCGTGGTCTCGGATTCGCGCGGCATCAGCAGCCGGATCGTGCCCGAGCACGACGCCTCCGGCGCC
GCGCTCGATCTGTCGTTCGCGCACCTGCGCAGCATCTCGCCCTGCCATCTCGAATTTCTGCGGAACATGG
GCGTCAGCGCCTCGATGTCGCTGTCGATCATCATTGACGGCACGCTATGGGGATTGATCATCTGTCATCA
TTACGAGCCGCGTGCCGTGCCGATGGCGCAGCGCGTCGCGGCCGAAATGTTCGCCGACTTCTTATCGCTG
CACTTCACCGCCGCCCACCACCAACGCTAAGCGTGTTGCACTTAACGCGTACCGACTGTGCCTTCTAGTT
GCCAGCCATCTGTTGTTTGCCCCTCCCCCGTGCCTTCCTTGACCCTGGAAGGTGCCACTCCCACTGTCCT
TTCCTAATAAAATGAGGAAATTGCATCGCATTGTCTGAGTAGGTGTCATTCTATTCTGGGGGGTGGGGTG
GGGCAGGACAGCAAGGGGGAGGATTGGGAAGACACTCCTTCCCCTCCGGCCGCAAGTGAAAACATCCCTA
TAGTAATCAATTACGGGGTCATTAGTTCATAGCCCATATATGGAGTTCCGCGTTACATAACTTACGGTAA
ATGGCCCGCCTGGCTGACCGCCCAACGACCCCCGCCCATTGACGTCAATAATGACGTATGTTCCCATAGT
AACGCCAATAGGGACTTTCCATTGACGTCAATGGGTGGAGTATTTACGGTAAACTGCCCACTTGGCAGTA
CATCAAGTGTATCATATGCCAAGTACGCCCCCTATTGACGTCAATGACGGTAAATGGCCCGCCTGGCATT
ATGCCCAGTACATGACCTTATGGGACTTTCCTACTTGGCAGTACATCTACGTATTAGTCATCGCTATTAC
CATGGTGATGCGGTTTTGGCAGTACATCAATGGGCGTGGATAGCGGTTTGACTCACGGGGATTTCCAAGT
CTCCACCCCATTGACGTCAATGGGAGTTTGTTTTGGCACCAAAATCAACGGGACTTTCCAAAATGTCGTA
ACAACTCCGCCCCATTGACGCAAATGGGCGGTAGGCGTGTACGGTGGGAGGTCTATATAAGCAGAGCTGG
TTTAGTGAACCGTCAGATCATAACCTCGTATAATGTATGCTATACGAAGTTATTCGCGATGAATAAATGA
AAGCTTGCAGATCTGCGACTCTAGAGGATCTGCGACTCTAGAGGATCATAATCAGCCATACCACATTTGT
AGAGGTTTTACTTGCTTTAAAAAACCTCCCACACCTCCCCCTGAACCTGAAACATAAAATGAATGCAATT
GTTGTTGTTAACTTGTTTATTGCAGCTTATAATGGTTACAAATAAAGCAATAGCATCACAAATTTCACAA
ATAAAGCATTTTTTTCACTGCATTCTAGTTGTGGTTTGTCCAAACTCATCAATGTATCTTATCATGTCTG
GATCTGCGACTCTAGAGGATCATAATCAGCCATACCACATTTGTAGAGGTTTTACTTGCTTTAAAAAACC
TCCCACACCTCCCCCTGAACCTGAAACATAAAATGAATGCAATTGTTGTTGTTAACTTGTTTATTGCAGC
TTATAATGGTTACAAATAAAGCAATAGCATCACAAATTTCACAAATAAAGCATTTTTTTCACTGCATTCT
AGTTGTGGTTTGTCCAAACTCATCAATGTATCTTATCATGTCTGGATCCCCATCAAGCTGATCCGGAACC
CTTAATATAACCTCGTATAATGTATGCTATACGAAGTTATTCTAGAGCTAGCGAATTCATGGTGAGCAAG
GGCGAGGAGGTCATCAAAGAGTTCATGCGCTTCAAGGTGCGCATGGAGGGCTCCATGAACGGCCACGAGT
TCGAGATCGAGGGCGAGGGCGAGGGCCGCCCCTACGAGGGCACCCAGACCGCCAAGCTGAAGGTGACCAA
GGGCGGCCCCCTGCCCTTCGCCTGGGACATCCTGTCCCCCCAGTTCATGTACGGCTCCAAGGCGTACGTG
AAGCACCCCGCCGACATCCCCGATTACAAGAAGCTGTCCTTCCCCGAGGGCTTCAAGTGGGAGCGCGTGA
TGAACTTCGAGGACGGCGGTCTGGTGACCGTGACCCAGGACTCCTCCCTGCAGGACGGCACGCTGATCTA
CAAGGTGAAGATGCGCGGCACCAACTTCCCCCCCGACGGCCCCGTAATGCAGAAGAAGACCATGGGCTGG
GAGGCCTCCACCGAGCGCCTGTACCCCCGCGACGGCGTGCTGAAGGGCGAGATCCACCAGGCCCTGAAGC
TGAAGGACGGCGGCCACTACCTGGTGGAGTTCAAGACCATCTACATGGCCAAGAAGCCCGTGCAACTGCC
CGGCTACTACTACGTGGACACCAAGCTGGACATCACCTCCCACAACGAGGACTACACCATCGTGGAACAG
TACGAGCGCTCCGAGGGCCGCCACCACCTGTTCCTGGGGCATGGCACCGGCAGCACCGGCAGCGGCAGCT
CCGGCACCGCCTCCTCCGAGGACAACAACATGGCCGTCATCAAAGAGTTCATGCGCTTCAAGGTGCGCAT
GGAGGGCTCCATGAACGGCCACGAGTTCGAGATCGAGGGCGAGGGCGAGGGCCGCCCCTACGAGGGCACC
CAGACCGCCAAGCTGAAGGTGACCAAGGGCGGCCCCCTGCCCTTCGCCTGGGACATCCTGTCCCCCCAGT
TCATGTACGGCTCCAAGGCGTACGTGAAGCACCCCGCCGACATCCCCGATTACAAGAAGCTGTCCTTCCC
CGAGGGCTTCAAGTGGGAGCGCGTGATGAACTTCGAGGACGGCGGTCTGGTGACCGTGACCCAGGACTCC
TCCCTGCAGGACGGCACGCTGATCTACAAGGTGAAGATGCGCGGCACCAACTTCCCCCCCGACGGCCCCG
TAATGCAGAAGAAGACCATGGGCTGGGAGGCCTCCACCGAGCGCCTGTACCCCCGCGACGGCGTGCTGAA
GGGCGAGATCCACCAGGCCCTGAAGCTGAAGGACGGCGGCCACTACCTGGTGGAGTTCAAGACCATCTAC
ATGGCCAAGAAGCCCGTGCAACTGCCCGGCTACTACTACGTGGACACCAAGCTGGACATCACCTCCCACA
ACGAGGACTACACCATCGTGGAACAGTACGAGCGCTCCGAGGGCCGCCACCACCTGTTCCGGCTGGAAGA
TTTCGTTGGGGACTGGCGACAGACAGCCGGCTACAACCTGGACCAAGTCCTTGAACAGGGAGGTGTGTCC
AGTTTGTTTCAGAATCTCGGGGTGTCCGTAACTCCGATCCAAAGGATTGTCCTGAGCGGTGAAAATGGGC
TGAAGATCGACATCCATGTCATCATCCCGTATGAAGGTCTGAGCGGCGACCAAATGGGCCAGATCGAAAA
AATTTTTAAGGTGGTGTACCCTGTGGATGATCATCACTTTAAGGTGATCCTGCACTATGGCACACTGGTA
ATCGACGGGGTTACGCCGAACATGATCGACTATTTCGGACGGCCGTATGAAGGCATCGCCGTGTTCGACG
GCAAAAAGATCACTGTAACAGGGACCCTGTGGAACGGCAACAAAATTATCGACGAGCGCCTGATCAACCC
CGACGGCTCCCTGCTGTTCCGAGTAACCATCAACGGAGTGACCGGCTGGCGGCTGTGCGAACGCATTCTG
GCGTAAGCGGCCGCACTCCTCAGGTGCAGGCTGCCTATCAGAAGGTGGTGGCTGGTGTGGCCAATGCCCT
GGCTCACAAATACCACTGAGATCTTTTTCCCTCTGCCAAAAATTATGGGGACATCATGAAGCCCCTTGAG
CATCTGACTTCTGGCTAATAAAGGAAATTTATTTTCATTGCAATAGTGTGTTGGAATTTTTTGTGTCTCT
CACTCGGAAGGACATATGGGAGGGCAAATCATTTAAAACATCAGAATGAGTATTTGGTTTAGAGTTTGGC
AACATATGCCATATGCTGGCTGCCATGAACAAAGGTGGCTATAAAGAGGTCATCAGTATATGAAACAGCC
CCCTGCTGTCCATTCCTTATTCCATAGAAAAGCCTTGACTTGAGGTTAGATTTTTTTTATATTTTGTTTT
GTGTTATTTTTTTCTTTAACATCCCTAAAATTTTCCTTACATGTTTTACTAGCCAGATTTTTCCTCCTCT
CCTGACTACTCCCAGTCATAGCTGTCCCTCTTCTCTTATGAAGATCCCTCGACCTGCAGGCTCCAGCCTA
CACAATCGCTCAAGACGTGTAATGCTTTTATTATATATTAGTCACGATATCTATAACAAGAAAATATATA
TATAATAAGTTATCACGTAAGTAGAACATGAAATAACAATATAATTATCGTATGAGTTAAATCTTAAAAG
TCACGTAAAAGATAATCATGCGTCATTTTGACTCACGCGGTCGTTATAGTTCAAAATCAGTGACACTTAC
CGCATTGACAAGCACGCCTCACGGGAGCTCCAAGCGGCGACTGAGATGTCCTAAATGCACAGCGACGGAT
TCGCGCTATTTAGAAAGAGAGAGCAATATTTCAAGAATGCATGCGTCAATTTTACGCAGACTATCTTTCT
AGGGTTAAAAGCTTGGCGTAATCATGGTCATAGCTGTTTCCTGTGTGAAATTGTTATCCGCTCACAATTC
CACACAACATACGAGCCGGAAGCATAAAGTGTAAAGCCTGGGGTGCCTAATGAGTGAGCTAACTCACATT
AATTGCGTTGCGCTCACTGCCCGCTTTCCAGTCGGGAAACCTGTCGTGCCAGCGGATCCGCATCTCAATT
AGTCAGCAACCATAGTCCCGCCCCTAACTCCGCCCATCCCGCCCCTAACTCCGCCCAGTTCCGCCCATTC
TCCGCCCCATGGCTGACTAATTTTTTTTATTTATGCAGAGGCCGAGGCCGCCTCGGCCTCTGAGCTATTC
CAGAAGTAGTGAGGAGGCTTTTTTGGAGGCCTAGGCTTTTGCAAAAAGCTAACTTGTTTATTGCAGCTTA
TAATGGTTACAAATAAAGCAATAGCATCACAAATTTCACAAATAAAGCATTTTTTTCACTGCATTCTAGT
TGTGGTTTGTCCAAACTCATCAATGTATCTTATCATGTCTGGATCCGCTGCATTAATGAATCGGCCAACG
CGCGGGGAGAGGCGGTTTGCGTATTGGGCGCTCTTCCGCTTCCTCGCTCACTGACTCGCTGCGCTCGGTC
GTTCGGCTGCGGCGAGCGGTATCAGCTCACTCAAAGGCGGTAATACGGTTATCCACAGAATCAGGGGATA
ACGCAGGAAAGAACATGTGAGCAAAAGGCCAGCAAAAGGCCAGGAACCGTAAAAAGGCCGCGTTGCTGGC
GTTTTTCCATAGGCTCCGCCCCCCTGACGAGCATCACAAAAATCGACGCTCAAGTCAGAGGTGGCGAAAC
CCGACAGGACTATAAAGATACCAGGCGTTTCCCCCTGGAAGCTCCCTCGTGCGCTCTCCTGTTCCGACCC
TGCCGCTTACCGGATACCTGTCCGCCTTTCTCCCTTCGGGAAGCGTGGCGCTTTCTCAATGCTCACGCTG
TAGGTATCTCAGTTCGGTGTAGGTCGTTCGCTCCAAGCTGGGCTGTGTGCACGAACCCCCCGTTCAGCCC
GACCGCTGCGCCTTATCCGGTAACTATCGTCTTGAGTCCAACCCGGTAAGACACGACTTATCGCCACTGG
CAGCAGCCACTGGTAACAGGATTAGCAGAGCGAGGTATGTAGGCGGTGCTACAGAGTTCTTGAAGTGGTG
GCCTAACTACGGCTACACTAGAAGGACAGTATTTGGTATCTGCGCTCTGCTGAAGCCAGTTACCTTCGGA
AAAAGAGTTGGTAGCTCTTGATCCGGCAAACAAACCACCGCTGGTAGCGGTGGTTTTTTTGTTTGCAAGC
AGCAGATTACGCGCAGAAAAAAAGGATCTCAAGAAGATCCTTTGATCTTTTCTACGGGGTCTGACGCTCA
GTGGAACGAAAACTCACGTTAAGGGATTTTGGTCATGAGATTATCAAAAAGGATCTTCACCTAGATCCTT
TTAAATTAAAAATGAAGTTTTAAATCAATCTAAAGTATATATGAGTAAACTTGGTCTGACAGTTACCAAT
GCTTAATCAGTGAGGCACCTATCTCAGCGATCTGTCTATTTCGTTCATCCATAGTTGCCTGACTCCCCGT
CGTGTAGATAACTACGATACGGGAGGGCTTACCATCTGGCCCCAGTGCTGCAATGATACCGCGAGACCCA
CGCTCACCGGCTCCAGATTTATCAGCAATAAACCAGCCAGCCGGAAGGGCCGAGCGCAGAAGTGGTCCTG
CAACTTTATCCGCCTCCATCCAGTCTATTAATTGTTGCCGGGAAGCTAGAGTAAGTAGTTCGCCAGTTAA
TAGTTTGCGCAACGTTGTTGCCATTGCTACAGGCATCGTGGTGTCACGCTCGTCGTTTGGTATGGCTTCA
TTCAGCTCCGGTTCCCAACGATCAAGGCGAGTTACATGATCCCCCATGTTGTGCAAAAAAGCGGTTAGCT
CCTTCGGTCCTCCGATCGTTGTCAGAAGTAAGTTGGCCGCAGTGTTATCACTCATGGTTATGGCAGCACT
GCATAATTCTCTTACTGTCATGCCATCCGTAAGATGCTTTTCTGTGACTGGTGAGTACTCAACCAAGTCA
TTCTGAGAATAGTGTATGCGGCGACCGAGTTGCTCTTGCCCGGCGTCAATACGGGATAATACCGCGCCAC
ATAGCAGAACTTTAAAAGTGCTCATCATTGGAAAACGTTCTTCGGGGCGAAAACTCTCAAGGATCTTACC
GCTGTTGAGATCCAGTTCGATGTAACCCACTCGTGCACCCAACTGATCTTCAGCATCTTTTACTTTCACC
AGCGTTTCTGGGTGAGCAAAAACAGGAAGGCAAAATGCCGCAAAAAAGGGAATAAGGGCGACACGGAAAT
GTTGAATACTCATACTCTTCCTTTTTCAATATTATTGAAGCATTTATCAGGGTTATTGTCTCATGAGCGG
ATACATATTTGAATGTATTTAGAAAAATA
