Features (pLannotate 1.2.2; 17 found; start..end, strand, type, name):
    256..272     -  protein_bind   lac operator: The lac repressor binds to the lac operator to inhibit transcription in E. coli. This inhibition can be relieved by adding lactose or isopropyl-β-D-thiogalactopyranoside (IPTG). lac repressor encoded by lacI
    280..310     -  promoter       lac promoter: promoter for the E. coli lac operon
    325..346     -  protein_bind   CAP binding site: CAP binding activates transcription in the presence of cAMP. E. coli catabolite activator protein
    359..398     -  CDS            lacI (fragment): lac repressor; lacI; The lac repressor binds to the lac operator to inhibit transcription in E. coli. This inhibition can be relieved by adding lactose or isopropyl-β-D-thiogalactopyranoside (IPTG).
    405..427     +  promoter       SV40 promoter (fragment): SV40 enhancer and early promoter
    451..586     +  rep_origin     SV40 ori: SV40 origin of replication
    606..740     +  polyA_signal   SV40 poly(A) signal: SV40 polyadenylation signal
    742..796     -  CDS            lacI (fragment): lac repressor; lacI; The lac repressor binds to the lac operator to inhibit transcription in E. coli. This inhibition can be relieved by adding lactose or isopropyl-β-D-thiogalactopyranoside (IPTG).
    979..1567    -  rep_origin     ori: high-copy-number ColE1/pMB1/pBR322/pUC origin of replication
   1738..2598    -  CDS            AmpR: β-lactamase; bla; confers resistance to ampicillin, carbenicillin, and related antibiotics
   2599..2670    -  promoter       AmpR promoter: bla
   3063..3101    +  promoter       minimal CMV promoter: human cytomegalovirus (CMV) immediate early promoter
   3197..3215    +  misc_feature   MCS (fragment): pUC18/19 multiple cloning site
   3228..3496    +  LTR            5' LTR (truncated): truncated 5' long terminal repeat (LTR) from human T-cell leukemia virus (HTLV) type 1
   3504..3540    +  misc_feature   MCS (fragment): multiple cloning site
   3554..4273    +  CDS            EGFP: the original enhanced GFP (Yang et al., 1996) mammalian codon-optimized
   4316..4427    +  polyA_signal   bGH poly(A) signal: bovine growth hormone polyadenylation signal
>Addgene plasmid #113965 | PB-iRFP-STOP-ReNL | addgene full sequence | sequence record 223037 | Addgene NGS Result
GTTATATAGGTCTTAGCCAAAACATGTGATAGTCACTCCAGGGGTTGCTGGAAAAGAAGTCTGTGACACT
CATTAACCTATTGGTGCAGAATTTGAATGATCTAAAGGAGACGCATGCAAGCTTTTCTTAAGTGATCAAG
CAGCCCGTGCAAGCTTTTCTTAAGTGATCAAGCAGCCCGTGCAAGCTTTTCTTAAGTGATCAAGCAGCCC
GTGCAAGCTTTTCTTAAGTGATCAAGCAGCCCGTGCCTGTGTGAATTGTTATCCGCTCACAATTCCACAC
AACATACGAGCCGGAAGCATAAAGTGTAAAGCCTGGGGTGCCTAATGAGTGAGCTAACTCACATTAATTG
CGTTGCGCTCACTGCCCGCTTTCCAGTCGGGAAACCTGTCGTGCCAGCGGATCCGCATCTCAATAAGTCA
GCAACCATAGTCCCGCCCCTAACTCCGCCCATCCCGCCCCTAACTCCGCCCAGTTCCGCCCATTCTCCGC
CCCATGGCTGACTAATTTTTTTTATTTATGCAGAGGCCGAGGCCGCCTCGGCCTCTGAGCTATTCCAGAA
GTAGTGAGGAGGCTTTTTTGGAGGCCTAGGCTTTTGCAAAAAGCTAACTTGTTTATTGCAGCTTATAATG
GTTACAAATAAAGCAATAGCATCACAAATTTCACAAATAAAGCATTTTTTTCACTGCATTCTAGTTGTGG
TTTGTCCAAACTCATCAATGTATCTTATCATGTCTGGATCCGCTGCATTAATGAATCGGCCAACGCGCGG
GGAGAGGCGGTTTGCGTATTGGGCGCTCTTCCGCTTCCTCGCTCACTGACTCGCTGCGCTCGGTCGTTCG
GCTGCGGCGAGCGGTATCAGCTCACTCAAAGGCGGTAATACGGTTATCCACAGAATCAGGGGATAACGCA
GGAAAGAACATGTGAGCAAAAGGCCAGCAAAAGGCCAGGAACCGTAAAAAGGCCGCGTTGCTGGCGTTTT
TCCATAGGCTCCGCCCCCCTGACGAGCATCACAAAAATCGACGCTCAAGTCAGAGGTGGCGAAACCCGAC
AGGACTATAAAGATACCAGGCGTTTCCCCCTGGAAGCTCCCTCGTGCGCTCTCCTGTTCCGACCCTGCCG
CTTACCGGATACCTGTCCGCCTTTCTCCCTTCGGGAAGCGTGGCGCTTTCTCATAGCTCACGCTGTAGGT
ATCTCAGTTCGGTGTAGGTCGTTCGCTCCAAGCTGGGCTGTGTGCACGAACCCCCCGTTCAGCCCGACCG
CTGCGCCTTATCCGGTAACTATCGTCTTGAGTCCAACCCGGTAAGACACGACTTATCGCCACTGGCAGCA
GCCACTGGTAACAGGATTAGCAGAGCGAGGTATGTAGGCGGTGCTACAGAGTTCTTGAAGTGGTGGCCTA
ACTACGGCTACACTAGAAGAACAGTATTTGGTATCTGCGCTCTGCTGAAGCCAGTTACCTTCGGAAAAAG
AGTTGGTAGCTCTTGATCCGGCAAACAAACCACCGCTGGTAGCGGTGGTTTTTTTGTTTGCAAGCAGCAG
ATTACGCGCAGAAAAAAAGGATCTCAAGAAGATCCTTTGATCTTTTCTACGGGGTCTGACGCTCAGTGGA
ACGAAAACTCACGTTAAGGGATTTTGGTCATGAGATTATCAAAAAGGATCTTCACCTAGATCCTTTTAAA
TTAAAAATGAAGTTTTAAATCAATCTAAAGTATATATGAGTAAACTTGGTCTGACAGTTACCAATGCTTA
ATCAGTGAGGCACCTATCTCAGCGATCTGTCTATTTCGTTCATCCATAGTTGCCTGACTCCCCGTCGTGT
AGATAACTACGATACGGGAGGGCTTACCATCTGGCCCCAGTGCTGCAATGATACCGCGAGACCCACGCTC
ACCGGCTCCAGATTTATCAGCAATAAACCAGCCAGCCGGAAGGGCCGAGCGCAGAAGTGGTCCTGCAACT
TTATCCGCCTCCATCCAGTCTATTAATTGTTGCCGGGAAGCTAGAGTAAGTAGTTCGCCAGTTAATAGTT
TGCGCAACGTTGTTGCCATTGCTACAGGCATCGTGGTGTCACGCTCGTCGTTTGGTATGGCTTCATTCAG
CTCCGGTTCCCAACGATCAAGGCGAGTTACATGATCCCCCATGTTGTGCAAAAAAGCGGTTAGCTCCTTC
GGTCCTCCGATCGTTGTCAGAAGTAAGTTGGCCGCAGTGTTATCACTCATGGTTATGGCAGCACTGCATA
ATTCTCTTACTGTCATGCCATCCGTAAGATGCTTTTCTGTGACTGGTGAGTACTCAACCAAGTCATTCTG
AGAATAGTGTATGCGGCGACCGAGTTGCTCTTGCCCGGCGTCAATACGGGATAATACCGCGCCACATAGC
AGAACTTTAAAAGTGCTCATCATTGGAAAACGTTCTTCGGGGCGAAAACTCTCAAGGATCTTACCGCTGT
TGAGATCCAGTTCGATGTAACCCACTCGTGCACCCAACTGATCTTCAGCATCTTTTACTTTCACCAGCGT
TTCTGGGTGAGCAAAAACAGGAAGGCAAAATGCCGCAAAAAATGGAATAAGGGCGACACGGAAATGTTGA
ATACTCATACTCTTCCTTTTTCAATATTATTGAAGCATTTATCAGGGTTATTGTCTCATGAGCGGATACA
TATTTGAATGTATTTAGAAAAATCCGTGAGCAGCAGGATCCTGTACATACATGTGCATCGACCTGGTGAC
CTTTATTCATAAGAGATGATGTATTCTTGATACTACTTCTCATTTGCAAATTCCAATTATTATTAATTTC
ATATCAATTAGAATAATATATCTTCCTTCAATTTAGTTACCTCACTATGGGCTATGTACAAACTCCAAGA
AAAAGTTAGTCATGTGCTTTGCAGAAGATAAAAGCTTAGTGTAAAACAGGCTGAGAGTATTTGATGTAAG
AAGGGGAGTGGTTATATAGGTCTTAGCCAAAACATGTGATAGTCACTCCAGGGGTTGCTGGAAAAGAAGT
CTGTGACACTCATTAACCTATTGGTGCAGAATTTGAATGATCTAAAGGAGACGGTAGGCGTGTACGGTGG
GAGGCCTATATAAGCAGAGCTCGTTTAGTGAACCGTCAGATCGCCTGGAGACGCCATCCACGCTGTTTTG
ACCTCCATAGAAGACACCGGGACCGATCCAGCCTCCGCGGCCCCGCATTCGAGCTCGGTACCCGGCAATT
GCCTGCGGGGGCTCGCATCTCTCCTTCACGCGCCCGCCGCCCTACCTGAGGCCGCCATCCACGCCGGTTG
AGTCGCGTTCTGCCGCCTCCCGCCTGTGGTGCCTCCTGAACTGCGTCCGCCGTCTAGGTAAGTTTAAAGC
TCAGGTCGAGACCGGGCCTTTGTCCGGCGCTCCCTTGGAGCCTACCTAGACTCAGCCGGCTCTCCACGCT
TTGCCTGACCCTGCTTGCTCAACTCTACGTCTTTGTTTCGTTTTCTGTTCTGCGCCGTTACAGATCATCT
CGAGAATTCTGCAGTCGACGGTACCGCGGGCCCGGGATCCACCGGTCGCCACCATGGTGAGCAAGGGCGA
GGAGCTGTTCACCGGGGTGGTGCCCATCCTGGTCGAGCTGGACGGCGACGTAAACGGCCACAAGTTCAGC
GTGTCCGGCGAGGGCGAGGGCGATGCCACCTACGGCAAGCTGACCCTGAAGTTCATCTGCACCACCGGCA
AGCTGCCCGTGCCCTGGCCCACCCTCGTGACCACCCTGACCTACGGCGTGCAGTGCTTCAGCCGCTACCC
CGACCACATGAAGCAGCACGACTTCTTCAAGTCCGCCATGCCCGAAGGCTACGTCCAGGAGCGCACCATC
TTCTTCAAGGACGACGGCAACTACAAGACCCGCGCCGAGGTGAAGTTCGAGGGCGACACCCTGGTGAACC
GCATCGAGCTGAAGGGCATCGACTTCAAGGAGGACGGCAACATCCTGGGGCACAAGCTGGAGTACAACTA
CAACAGCCACAACGTCTATATCATGGCCGACAAGCAGAAGAACGGCATCAAGGTGAACTTCAAGATCCGC
CACAACATCGAGGACGGCAGCGTGCAGCTCGCCGACCACTACCAGCAGAACACCCCCATCGGCGACGGCC
CCGTGCTGCTGCCCGACAACCACTACCTGAGCACCCAGTCCGCCCTGAGCAAAGACCCCAACGAGAAGCG
CGATCACATGGTCCTGCTGGAGTTCGTGACCGCCGCCGGGATCACTCTCGGCATGGACGAGCTGTACAAG
TAAAGCGGCCGCTTCACATGCACCGGTAATGATCACTAGTGTCGACTGTGCCTTCTAGTTGCCAGCCATC
TGTTGTTTGCCCCTCCCCCGTGCCTTCCTTGACCCTGGAAGGTGCCACTCCCACTGTCCTTTCCTAATAA
AATGAGGAAATTGCATCGCATTGTCTGAGTAGGTGTCATTCTATTCTGGGGGGTGGGGTGGGGCAGGACA
GCAAGGGGGAGGATTGGGAAGACAATAGCAGGCATGGGGATGCGGTGGGCTCTATGGGCCCGGGCGATAT
CGACCTTTATTCATAAGAGATGATGTATTCTTGATACTACTTCTCATTTGCAAATTCCAATTATTATTAA
TTTCATATCAATTAGAATAATATATCTTCCTTCAATTTAGTTACCTCACTATGGGCTATGTACAAACTCC
AAGAAAAAGTTAGTCATGTGCTTTGCAGAAGATAAAAGCTTAGTGTAAAACAGGCTGAGAGTATTTGATG
TAAGAAGGGGAGTG
