>Addgene plasmid #113965 | PB-iRFP-STOP-ReNL | addgene partial sequence | sequence record 227313 | Addgene Partial NGS Result
GAGCGCCCAATACGCAAACCGCCTCTCCCCGCGCGTTGGCCGATTCATTAATGCAGCGGATCCAGACATG
ATAAGATACATTGATGAGTTTGGACAAACCACAACTAGAATGCAGTGAAAAAAATGCTTTATTTGTGAAA
TTTGTGATGCTATTGCTTTATTTGTAACCATTATAAGCTGCAATAAACAAGTTAGCTTTTTGCAAAAGCC
TAGGCCTCCAAAAAAGCCTCCTCACTACTTCTGGAATAGCTCAGAGGCCGAGGCGGCCTCGGCCTCTGCA
TAAATAAAAAAAATTAGTCAGCCATGGGGCGGAGAATGGGCGGAACTGGGCGGAGTTAGGGGCGGGATGG
GCGGAGTTAGGGGCGGGACTATGGTTGCTGACTTATTGAGATGCGGATCCGCTGGCACGACAGGTTTCCC
GACTGGAAAGCGGGCAGTGAGCGCAACGCAATTAATGTGAGTTAGCTCACTCATTAGGCACCCCAGGCTT
TACACTTTATGCTTCCGGCTCGTATGTTGTGTGGAATTGTGAGCGGATAACAATTTCACACAGGAAACAG
CTATGACCATGATTACGCCAAGCTTTTAACCCTAGAAAGATAGTCTGCGTAAAATTGACGCATGCATTCT
TGAAATATTGCTCTCTCTTTCTAAATAGCGCGAATCCGTCGCTGTGCATTTAGGACATCTCAGTCGCCGC
TTGGAGCTCCCGTGAGGCGTGCTTGTCAATGCGGTAAGTGTCACTGATTTTGAACTATAACGACCGCGTG
AGTCAAAATGACGCATGATTATCTTTTACGTGACTTTTAAGATTTAACTCATACGATAATTATATTGTTA
TTTCATGTTCTACTTACGTGATAACTTATTATATATATATTTTCTTGTTATAGATATCGTGACTAATATA
TAATAAAAGCATTACACGTCTTGAGCGATTGTGTAGGCTGGAGCTCTGCAGGTCGAGGGATCTCCATAAG
AGAAGAGGGACAGCTATGACTGGGAGTAGTCAGGAGAGGAGGAAAAATCTGGCTAGTAAAACATGTAAGG
AAAATTTTAGGGATGTTAAAGAAAAAAATAACACAAAACAAAATATAAAAAAAATCTAACCTCAAGTCAA
GGCTTTTCTATGGAATAAGGAATGGACAGCAGGGGGCTGTTTCATATACTGATGACCTCTTTATAGCCAA
CCTTTGTTCATGGCAGCCAGCATATGGGCATATGTTGCCAAACTCTAAACCAAATACTCATTCTGATGTT
TTAAATGATTTGCCCTCCCATATGTCCTTCCGAGTGAGAGACACAAAAAATTCCAACACACTATTGCAAT
GAAAATAAATTTCCTTTATTAGCCAGAAGTCAGATGCTCAAGGGGCTTCATGATGTCCCCATAATTTTTG
GCAGAGGGAAAAAGATCTCAGTGGTATTTGTGAGCCAGGGCATTGGCCACACCAGCCACCACCTTCTGAT
AGGCAGCCTGCACCTGAGGAGTGCGGCCGCTTACGCCAGAATGCGTTCGCACAGCCGCCAGCCGGTCACT
CCGTTGATGGTTACTCGGAACAGCAGGGAGCCGTCGGGGTTGATCAGGCGCTCGTCGATAATTTTGTTGC
CGTTCCACAGGGTCCCTGTTACAGTGATCTTTTTGCCGTCGAACACGGCGATGCCTTCATACGGCCGTCC
GAAATAGTCGATCATGTTCGGCGTAACCCCGTCGATTACCAGTGTGCCATAGTGCAGGATCACCTTAAAG
TGATGATCATCCACAGGGTACACCACCTTAAAAATTTTTTCGATCTGGCCCATTTGGTCGCCGCTCAGAC
CTTCATACGGGATGATGACATGGATGTCGATCTTCAGCCCATTTTCACCGCTCAGGACAATCCTTTGGAT
CGGAGTTACGGACACCCCGAGATTCTGAAACAAACTGGACACACCTCCCTGTTCAAGGACTTGGTCCAGG
TTGTAGCCGGCTGTCTGTCGCCAGTCCCCAACGAAATCTTCCAGCCGGAACAGGTGGTGGCGGCCCTCGG
AGCGCTCGTACTGTTCCACGATGGTGTAGTCCTCGTTGTGGGAGGTGATGTCCAGCTTGGTGTCCACGTA
GTAGTAGCCGGGCAGTTGCACGGGCTTCTTGGCCATGTAGATGGTCTTGAACTCCACCAGGTAGTGGCCG
CCGTCCTTCAGCTTCAGGGCCTGGTGGATCTCGCCCTTCAGCACGCCGTCGCGGGGGTACAGGCGCTCGG
TGGAGGCCTCCCAGCCCATGGTCTTCTTCTGCATTACGGGGCCGTCGGGGGGGAAGTTGGTGCCGCGCAT
CTTCACCTTGTAGATCAGCGTGCCGTCCTGCAGGGAGGAGTCCTGGGTCACGGTCACCAGACCGCCGTCC
TCGAAGTTCATCACGCGCTCCCACTTGAAGCCCTCGGGGAAGGACAGCTTCTTGTAATCGGGGATGTCGG
CGGGGTGCTTCACGTACGCCTTGGAGCCGTACATGAACTGGGGGGACAGGATGTCCCAGGCGAAGGGCAG
GGGGCCGCCCTTGGTCACCTTCAGCTTGGCGGTCTGGGTGCCCTCGTAGGGGCGGCCCTCGCCCTCGCCC
TCGATCTCGAACTCGTGGCCGTTCATGGAGCCCTCCATGCGCACCTTGAAGCGCATGAACTCTTTGATGA
CGGCCATGTTGTTGTCCTCGGAGGAGGCGGTGCCGGAGCTGCCGCTGCCGGTGCTGCCGGTGCCATGCCC
CAGGAACAGGTGGTGGCGGCCCTCGGAGCGCTCGTACTGTTCCACGATGGTGTAGTCCTCGTTGTGGGAG
GTGATGTCCAGCTTGGTGTCCACGTAGTAGTAGCCGGGCAGTTGCACGGGCTTCTTGGCCATGTAGATGG
TCTTGAACTCCACCAGGTAGTGGCCGCCGTCCTTCAGCTTCAGGGCCTGGTGGATCTCGCCCTTCAGCAC
GCCGTCGCGGGGGTACAGGCGCTCGGTGGAGGCCTCCCAGCCCATGGTCTTCTTCTGCATTACGGGGCCG
TCGGGGGGGAAGTTGGTGCCGCGCATCTTCACCTTGTAGATCAGCGTGCCGTCCTGCAGGGAGGAGTCCT
GGGTCACGGTCACCAGACCGCCGTCCTCGAAGTTCATCACGCGCTCCCACTTGAAGCCCTCGGGGAAGGA
CAGCTTCTTGTAATCGGGGATGTCGGCGGGGTGCTTCACGTACGCCTTGGAGCCGTACATGAACTGGGGG
GACAGGATGTCCCAGGCGAAGGGCAGGGGGCCGCCCTTGGTCACCTTCAGCTTGGCGGTCTGGGTGCCCT
CGTAGGGGCGGCCCTCGCCCTCGCCCTCGATCTCGAACTCGTGGCCGTTCATGGAGCCCTCCATGCGCAC
CTTGAAGCGCATGAACTCTTTGATGACCTCCTCGCCCTTGCTCACCATGAATTCGCTAGCTCTAGAATAA
CTTCGTATAGCATACATTATACGAGGTTATATTAAGGGTTCCGGATCAGCTTGATGGGGATCCAGACATG
ATAAGATACATTGATGAGTTTGGACAAACCACAACTAGAATGCAGTGAAAAAAATGCTTTATTTGTGAAA
TTTGTGATGCTATTGCTTTATTTGTAACCATTATAAGCTGCAATAAACAAGTTAACAACAACAATTGCAT
TCATTTTATGTTTCAGGTTCAGGGGGAGGTGTGGGAGGTTTTTTAAAGCAAGTAAAACCTCTACAAATGT
GGTATGGCTGATTATGATCCTCTAGAGTCGCAGATCCAGACATGATAAGATACATTGATGAGTTTGGACA
AACCACAACTAGAATGCAGTGAAAAAAATGCTTTATTTGTGAAATTTGTGATGCTATTGCTTTATTTGTA
ACCATTATAAGCTGCAATAAACAAGTTAACAACAACAATTGCATTCATTTTATGTTTCAGGTTCAGGGGG
AGGTGTGGGAGGTTTTTTAAAGCAAGTAAAACCTCTACAAATGTGGTATGGCTGATTATGATCCTCTAGA
GTCGCAGATCCTCTAGAGTCGCAGATCTGCAAGCTTTCATTTATTCATCGCGAATAACTTCGTATAGCAT
ACATTATACGAGGTTATGATCTGACGGTTCACTAAACCAGCTCTGCTTATATAGACCTCCCACCGTACAC
GCCTACCGCCCATTTGCGTCAATGGGGCGGAGTTGTTACGACATTTTGGAAAGTCCCGTTGATTTTGGTG
CCAAAACAAACTCCCATTGACGTCAATGGGGTGGAGACTTGGAAATCCCCGTGAGTCAAACCGCTATCCA
CGCCCATTGATGTACTGCCAAAACCGCATCACCATGGTAATAGCGATGACTAATACGTAGATGTACTGCC
AAGTAGGAAAGTCCCATAAGGTCATGTACTGGGCATAATGCCAGGCGGGCCATTTACCGTCATTGACGTC
AATAGGGGGCGTACTTGGCATATGATACACTTGATGTACTGCCAAGTGGGCAGTTTACCGTAAATACTCC
ACCCATTGACGTCAATGGAAAGTCCCTATTGGCGTTACTATGGGAACATACGTCATTATTGACGTCAATG
GGCGGGGGTCGTTGGGCGGTCAGCCAGGCGGGCCATTTACCGTAAGTTATGTAACGCGGAACTCCATATA
TGGGCTATGAACTAATGACCCCGTAATTGATTACTATAGGGATGTTTTCACTTGCGGCCGGAGGGGAAGG
AGTGTCTTCCCAATCCTCCCCCTTGCTGTCCTGCCCCACCCCACCCCCCAGAATAGAATGACACCTACTC
AGACAATGCGATGCAATTTCCTCATTTTATTAGGAAAGGACAGTGGGAGTGGCACCTTCCAGGGTCAAGG
AAGGCACGGGGGAGGGGCAAACAACAGATGGCTGGCAACTAGAAGGCACAGTCGGTACGCGTTAAGTGCA
ACACGCTTAGCGTTGGTGGTGGGCGGCGGTGAAGTGCAGCGATAAGAAGTCGGCGAACATTTCGGCCGCG
ACGCGCTGCGCCATCGGCACGGCACGCGGCTCGTAATGATGACAGATGATCAATCCCCATAGCGTGCCGT
CAATGATGATCGACAGCGACATCGAGGCGCTGACGCCCATGTTCCGCAGAAATTCGAGATGGCAGGGCGA
GATGCTGCGCAGGTGCGCGAACGACAGATCGAGCGCGGCGCCGGAGGCGTCGTGCTCGGGCACGATCCGG
CTGCTGATGCCGCGCGAATCCGAGACCACGCGGATCGCGTTCTTCAAGTACAGTAGCCGCGCCTGCTGCG
GGACCAGCGACGCCGGAAAGTGCTGACCGAGAAAGCTCTCGAGGTCGCTGCGCTTCGCCTCGCCGATCAC
CATCCCGGAGCCGTCGTCCGCGAAGCGGTACAACATCACGCGGTGATAGCCGAGCATCGCCTGCAGATAG
CGCGGCACCCGTGCGGCCATCTCTTCGAGCGACTTCAGTTCTTTGGTGCGCGCGATGATCTGCCGCGTCA
GCCGCAGCGGATTGTCGGCCTGTTCGGCCGCCGCAGGCTCGAACTCGATGATCGATGTACCGTCATGGCG
ATGCAGTGAGATGTCGAAGGTGCGGCCGGTCAGGCCGTCGCGCCAACCGAAGATCAGCGCCGGTCGCTTT
GGATCGGAGGACTGCGCCAGTGCGTTGCGCAGCGCATGGGCTTCGGTCTCGCCGAAGTAATCGGCGAGTA
GCTCACCGACCCGCGGAGTTTCGCGTCCAAAGAACGCGCCGGCATTTTCCGTAATGCGCGTGATCCGCAC
CGCCTGCGCGTCGCAGGCTAGCAGGCAGCCGCACGGCTGAATGCTGCCGGGGATGTGGATCGGCTCGCGA
TCGCAGGAGGTGAGATCGACCTTACGCGCCATGGTGGCGACCGGGGTGGCCACTTTGTAGAAAGCTGGGT
ACCGTACCTTACGCTTCTTCTTTGGAGCCATAGGGATGTTTTCACTTGCGGCCGGAGGGGAAGGAGGTAG
GCGCCGGTCACAGCTTGGATCTGTAACGGCGCAGAACAGAAAACGAAACAAAGACGTAGAGTTGAGCAAG
CAGGGTCAGGCAAAGCGTGGAGAGCCGGCTGAGTCTAGGTAGGCTCCAAGGGAGCGCCGGACAAAGGCCC
GGTCTCGACCTGAGCTTTAAACTTACCTAGACGGCGGACGCAGTTCAGGAGGCACCACAGGCGGGAGGCG
GCAGAACGCGACTCAACCGGCGTGGATGGCGGCCTCAGGTAGGGCGGCGGGCGCGTGAAGGAGAGATGCG
AGCCCCTCGAAGCTTCAGCTGTGTTCTGGCGGCAAACCCGTTGCGAAAAAGAACGTTCACGGCGACTACT
GCACTTATATACGGTTCTCCCCCACCCTCGGGAAAAAGGCGGAGCCAGTACACGACATCACTTTCCCAGT
TTACCCCGCGCCACCTTCTCTAGGCACCCGTTCAATTGCCGACCCCTCCCCCCAACTTCTCGGGGACTGT
GGGCGATGTGCGCTCTGCCCACTGACGGGCACCGGAGCGATCGCAGATCCTTGCACGAGACTAGTTGGAC
TACTGCGCCCTACAGATCCCTTAATCGCATAACTTCGTATAGCATACATTATACGAAGTTATGCGATTAA
TAAGTATAATTTGTTTCTATTATGTATAAGTTAAGCTAATTACTTATTTTATAATACAACATGACTGTTT
TTAAAGTACAAAATAAGTTTATTTTTGTAAAAGAGAGAATGTTTAAAAGTTTTGTTACTTTATAGAAGAA
ATTTTGAGTTTTTGTTTTTTTTTAATAAATAAATAAACATAAATAAATTGTTTGTTGAATTTATTATTAG
TATGTAAGTGTAAATATAATAAAACTTAATATCTATTCAAATTAATAAATAAACCTCGATATACAGATCG
ATAAAACACATGCGTCAATTTTACGCATGATTATCTTTAACGTACGTCACAATATGATTATCTTTCTAGG
GTTAAGTCGACCCAGGTGGCACTTTTCGGGGAAATGTGCGCGGAACCCCTATTTGTTTATTTTTCTAAAT
ACATTCAAATATGTATCCGCTCATGAGACAATAACCCTGATAAATGCTTCAATAATATTGAAAAAGGAAG
AGTATGAGTATTCAACATTTCCGTGTCGCCCTTATTCCCTTTTTTGCGGCATTTTGCCTTCCTGTTTTTG
CTCACCCAGAAACGCTGGTGAAAGTAAAAGATGCTGAAGATCAGTTGGGTGCACGAGTGGGTTACATCGA
ACTGGATCTCAACAGCGGTAAGATCCTTGAGAGTTTTCGCCCCGAAGAACGTTTTCCAATGATGAGCACT
TTTAAAGTTCTGCTATGTGGCGCGGTATTATCCCGTATTGACGCCGGGCAAGAGCAACTCGGTCGCCGCA
TACACTATTCTCAGAATGACTTGGTTGAGTACTCACCAGTCACAGAAAAGCATCTTACGGATGGCATGAC
AGTAAGAGAATTATGCAGTGCTGCCATAACCATGAGTGATAACACTGCGGCCAACTTACTTCTGACAACG
ATCGGAGGACCGAAGGAGCTAACCGCTTTTTTGCACAACATGGGGGATCATGTAACTCGCCTTGATCGTT
GGGAACCGGAGCTGAATGAAGCCATACCAAACGACGAGCGTGACACCACGATGCCTGTAGCAATGGCAAC
AACGTTGCGCAAACTATTAACTGGCGAACTACTTACTCTAGCTTCCCGGCAACAATTAATAGACTGGATG
GAGGCGGATAAAGTTGCAGGACCACTTCTGCGCTCGGCCCTTCCGGCTGGCTGGTTTATTGCTGATAAAT
CTGGAGCCGGTGAGCGTGGGTCTCGCGGTATCATTGCAGCACTGGGGCCAGATGGTAAGCCCTCCCGTAT
CGTAGTTATCTACACGACGGGGAGTCAGGCAACTATGGATGAACGAAATAGACAGATCGCTGAGATAGGT
GCCTCACTGATTAAGCATTGGTAACTGTCAGACCAAGTTTACTCATATATACTTTAGATTGATTTAAAAC
TTCATTTTTAATTTAAAAGGATCTAGGTGAAGATCCTTTTTGATAATCTCATGACCAAAATCCCTTAACG
TGAGTTTTCGTTCCACTGAGCGTCAGACCCCGTAGAAAAGATCAAAGGATCTTCTTGAGATCCTTTTTTT
CTGCGCGTAATCTGCTGCTTGCAAACAAAAAAACCACCGCTACCAGCGGTGGTTTGTTTGCCGGATCAAG
AGCTACCAACTCTTTTTCCGAAGGTAACTGGCTTCAGCAGAGCGCAGATACCAAATACTGTTCTTCTAGT
GTAGCCGTAGTTAGGCCACCACTTCAAGAACTCTGTAGCACCGCCTACATACCTCGCTCTGCTAATCCTG
TTACCAGTGGCTGCTGCCAGTGGCGATAAGTCGTGTCTTACCGGGTTGGACTCAAGACGATAGTTACCGG
ATAAGGCGCAGCGGTCGGGCTGAACGGGGGGTTCGTGCACACAGCCCAGCTTGGAGCGAACGACCTACAC
CGAACTGAGATACCTACAGCGTGAGCTATGAGAAAGCGCCACGCTTCCCGAAGGGAGAAAGGCGGACAGG
TATCCGGTAAGCGGCAGGGTCGGAACAGGAGAGCGCACGAGGGAGCTTCCAGGGGGAAACGCCTGGTATC
TTTATAGTCCTGTCGGGTTTCGCCACCTCTGACTTGAGCGTCGATTTTTGTGATGCTCGTCAGGGGGGCG
GAGCCTATGGAAAAACGCCAGCAACGCGGCCTTTTTACGGTTCCTGGCCTTTTGCTGGCCTTTTGCTCAC
ATGTTCTTTCCTGCGTTATCCCCTGATTCTGTGGATAACCGTATTACCGCC
